Addgene plasmid #126673: pGEX Src42a
Purpose: Expression of GST-Src42a for purification from E. coli
Depositing lab: Ron Vale. Depositing organization: University of California, San Francisco (UCSF). Publication: Spatial control of Draper receptor signaling initiates apoptotic cell engulfment. Williamson AP, Vale RD. J Cell Biol. 2018 Nov 5;217(11):3977-3992. doi: 10.1083/jcb.201711175. Epub 2018 Aug 23. PubMed 30139739.
Backbone
  Vector backbone: pGEX
  Vector type: Bacterial Expression
Growth in bacteria
  Bacterial resistance: Ampicillin, 100 μg/mL
  Growth temperature: 37°C
  Growth strain: DH5alpha
  Copy number: Low Copy
Gene/Insert
  Gene/Insert name: Src42a
  Cloning method: Gibson Cloning
  Sequencing primers: 5′ GGGCTGGCAAGCCACGTTTGGTG
Terms and licenses: Academic/Nonprofit Terms; Industry Terms: Not Available to Industry
How to cite: pGEX Src42a was a gift from Ron Vale (Addgene plasmid # 126673 ; http://n2t.net/addgene:126673 ; RRID:Addgene_126673)
