[The description below was written by a language model from this plasmid's Addgene catalogue record and pLannotate feature annotations shown in this document.]
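Description:
pGEX Src42a is a bacterial expression plasmid built on the pGEX backbone for producing a GST fusion of Src42A, a Src-family tyrosine kinase from Drosophila melanogaster, for purification from E. coli. The sequenced plasmid is about 6.5 kb. It replicates from a ColE1/pMB1-type origin and is selected with ampicillin through a β-lactamase gene driven by its own promoter. The catalogue lists it as low copy, whereas the automated annotation labels the origin generically as a high-copy family member. Only a short fragment of rop is detected, so the record does not settle the actual copy number. Fragments of the pBR322 bom region are also present as backbone remnants.

The expression cassette consists of the tac promoter, a strong trp/lac hybrid, followed by a lac operator and the Schistosoma japonicum glutathione S-transferase coding sequence, with the Src42A open reading frame placed a short distance downstream on the same strand to give an N-terminal GST tag. The insert was introduced by Gibson assembly. The short linker between GST and Src42A is not annotated, so the record does not show whether it holds a protease cleavage site. A plasmid-borne lacI gene with its own promoter supplies lac repressor, keeping the tac promoter off until it is induced with IPTG. The lac promoter, CAP site, lacZα segment and a small yciV fragment are typical carry-over pGEX backbone sequences rather than functional payload. The GST moiety allows affinity capture of the fusion on glutathione resin. The purified kinase is presumably intended for biochemical work, and the associated publication concerns Draper receptor signaling in apoptotic cell engulfment.
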