Features (pLannotate 1.2.2; 17 found; start..end, strand, type, name):
    134..722     +  rep_origin     ori: high-copy-number ColE1/pMB1/pBR322/pUC origin of replication
    908..959     -  misc_feature   bom (fragment): basis of mobility region from pBR322
    966..1043    +  promoter       lacI promoter: lacI
   1044..2126    +  CDS            lacI: lac repressor; lacI; The lac repressor binds to the lac operator to inhibit transcription in E. coli. This inhibition can be relieved by adding lactose or isopropyl-β-D-thiogalactopyranoside (IPTG).
   2139..2160    +  protein_bind   CAP binding site: CAP binding activates transcription in the presence of cAMP. E. coli catabolite activator protein
   2175..2205    +  promoter       lac promoter: promoter for the E. coli lac operon
   2213..2229    +  protein_bind   lac operator: The lac repressor binds to the lac operator to inhibit transcription in E. coli. This inhibition can be relieved by adding lactose or isopropyl-β-D-thiogalactopyranoside (IPTG). lac repressor encoded by lacI
   2249..2422    +  CDS            lacZα: LacZα fragment of β-galactosidase; lacZ fragment
   2686..2802    -  CDS            yciV (fragment): RNAAM_ECOLI - Also known as trpH From Escherichia coli (strain K12).
   2878..2906    +  promoter       tac promoter: strong E. coli promoter; hybrid between the trp and lac UV5 promoters
   2914..2930    +  protein_bind   lac operator: The lac repressor binds to the lac operator to inhibit transcription in E. coli. This inhibition can be relieved by adding lactose or isopropyl-β-D-thiogalactopyranoside (IPTG). lac repressor encoded by lacI
   2953..3606    +  CDS            GST26_SCHJA: Experimental evidence at protein level: Swiss-Prot protein existence level 1. GST isoenzymes appear to play a central role in the parasite detoxification system. Other functions are also suspected including a role in increasing the solubility of haematin in the parasite gut. From Schistosoma japonicum (Blood fluke).
   3646..5196    +  CDS            Src42A: SRC42_DROME - Also known as Src41, TK5 From Drosophila melanogaster (Fruit fly).
   5227..5266    +  CDS            rop (fragment): Rop protein, which maintains plasmids at low copy number; rop
   5368..5408    +  misc_feature   bom (fragment): basis of mobility region from pBR322
   5513..5617    +  promoter       AmpR promoter: bla
   5618..6478    +  CDS            AmpR: β-lactamase; bla; confers resistance to ampicillin, carbenicillin, and related antibiotics
>Addgene plasmid #126673 | pGEX Src42a | addgene full sequence | sequence record 251762 | Addgene NGS Result
ATTTAAAACTTCATTTTTAATTTAAAAGGATCTAGGTGAAGATCCTTTTTGATAATCTCATGACCAAAAT
CCCTTAACGTGAGTTTTCGTTCCACTGAGCGTCAGACCCCGTAGAAAAGATCAAAGGATCTTCTTGAGAT
CCTTTTTTTCTGCGCGTAATCTGCTGCTTGCAAACAAAAAAACCACCGCTACCAGCGGTGGTTTGTTTGC
CGGATCAAGAGCTACCAACTCTTTTTCCGAAGGTAACTGGCTTCAGCAGAGCGCAGATACCAAATACTGT
CCTTCTAGTGTAGCCGTAGTTAGGCCACCACTTCAAGAACTCTGTAGCACCGCCTACATACCTCGCTCTG
CTAATCCTGTTACCAGTGGCTGCTGCCAGTGGCGATAAGTCGTGTCTTACCGGGTTGGACTCAAGACGAT
AGTTACCGGATAAGGCGCAGCGGTCGGGCTGAACGGGGGGTTCGTGCACACAGCCCAGCTTGGAGCGAAC
GACCTACACCGAACTGAGATACCTACAGCGTGAGCTATGAGAAAGCGCCACGCTTCCCGAAGGGAGAAAG
GCGGACAGGTATCCGGTAAGCGGCAGGGTCGGAACAGGAGAGCGCACGAGGGAGCTTCCAGGGGGAAACG
CCTGGTATCTTTATAGTCCTGTCGGGTTTCGCCACCTCTGACTTGAGCGTCGATTTTTGTGATGCTCGTC
AGGGGGGCGGAGCCTATGGAAAAACGCCAGCAACGCGGCCTTTTTACGGTTCCTGGCCTTTTGCTGGCCT
TTTGCTCACATGTTCTTTCCTGCGTTATCCCCTGATTCTGTGGATAACCGTATTACCGCCTTTGAGTGAG
CTGATACCGCTCGCCGCAGCCGAACGACCGAGCGCAGCGAGTCAGTGAGCGAGGAAGCGGAAGAGCGCCT
GATGCGGTATTTTCTCCTTACGCATCTGTGCGGTATTTCACACCGCATAAATTCCGACACCATCGAATGG
CGCAAAACCTTTCGCGGTATGGCATGATAGCGCCCGGAAGAGAGTCAATTCAGGGTGGTGAATGTGAAAC
CAGTAACGTTATACGATGTCGCAGAGTATGCCGGTGTCTCTTATCAGACCGTTTCCCGCGTGGTGAACCA
GGCCAGCCACGTTTCTGCGAAAACGCGGGAAAAAGTGGAAGCGGCGATGGCGGAGCTGAATTACATTCCC
AACCGCGTGGCACAACAACTGGCGGGCAAACAGTCGTTGCTGATTGGCGTTGCCACCTCCAGTCTGGCCC
TGCACGCGCCGTCGCAAATTGTCGCGGCGATTAAATCTCGCGCCGATCAACTGGGTGCCAGCGTGGTGGT
GTCGATGGTAGAACGAAGCGGCGTCGAAGCCTGTAAAGCGGCGGTGCACAATCTTCTCGCGCAACGCGTC
AGTGGGCTGATCATTAACTATCCGCTGGATGACCAGGATGCCATTGCTGTGGAAGCTGCCTGCACTAATG
TTCCGGCGTTATTTCTTGATGTCTCTGACCAGACACCCATCAACAGTATTATTTTCTCCCATGAAGACGG
TACGCGACTGGGCGTGGAGCATCTGGTCGCATTGGGTCACCAGCAAATCGCGCTGTTAGCGGGCCCATTA
AGTTCTGTCTCGGCGCGTCTGCGTCTGGCTGGCTGGCATAAATATCTCACTCGCAATCAAATTCAGCCGA
TAGCGGAACGGGAAGGCGACTGGAGTGCCATGTCCGGTTTTCAACAAACCATGCAAATGCTGAATGAGGG
CATCGTTCCCACTGCGATGCTGGTTGCCAACGATCAGATGGCGCTGGGCGCAATGCGCGCCATTACCGAG
TCCGGGCTGCGCGTTGGTGCGGATATCTCGGTAGTGGGATACGACGATACCGAAGACAGCTCATGTTATA
TCCCGCCGTTAACCACCATCAAACAGGATTTTCGCCTGCTGGGGCAAACCAGCGTGGACCGCTTGCTGCA
ACTCTCTCAGGGCCAGGCGGTGAAGGGCAATCAGCTGTTGCCCGTCTCACTGGTGAAAAGAAAAACCACG
CTAGCGCCCAATACGCAAACCGCCTCTCCCCGCGCGTTGGCCGATTCATTAATGCAGCTGGCACGACAGG
TTTCCCGACTGGAAAGCGGGCAGTGAGCGCAACGCAATTAATGTAAGTTAGCTCACTCATTAGGCACCCC
AGGCTTTACACTTTATGCTTCCGGCTCGTATGTTGTGTGGAATTGTGAGCGGATAACAATTTCACACAGG
AAACAGCTATGACCATGATTACGGATTCACTGGCCGTCGTTTTACAACGTCGTGACTGGGAAAACCCTGG
CGTTACCCAACTTAATCGCCTTGCAGCACATCCCCCTTTCGCCAGCTGGCGTAATAGCGAAGAGGCCCGC
ACCGATCGCCCTTCCCAACAGTTGCGCAGCCTGAATGGCGAATGGCGCTTTGCCTGGTTTCCGGCACCAG
AAGCGGTGCCGGAAAGCTGGCTGGAGTGCGATCTTCCTGAGGCCGATACTGTCGTCGTCCCCTCAAACTG
GCAGATGCACGGTTACGATGCGCCCATCTACACCAACGTGACCTATCCCATTACGGTCAATCCGCCGTTT
GTTCCCACGGAGAATCCGACGGGTTGTTACTCGCTCACATTTAATGTTGATGAAAGCTGGCTACAGGAAG
GCCAGACGCGAATTATTTTTGATGGCGTTGGAATTAGCTTATCGACTGCACGGTGCACCAATGCTTCTGG
CGTCAGGCAGCCATCGGAAGCTGTGGTATGGCTGTGCAGGTCGTAAATCACTGCATAATTCGTGTCGCTC
AAGGCGCACTCCCGTTCTGGATAATGTTTTTTGCGCCGACATCATAACGGTTCTGGCAAATATTCTGAAA
TGAGCTGTTGACAATTAATCATCGGCTCGTATAATGTGTGGAATTGTGAGCGGATAACAATTTCACACAG
GAAACAGTATTCATGTCCCCTATACTAGGTTATTGGAAAATTAAGGGCCTTGTGCAACCCACTCGACTTC
TTTTGGAATATCTTGAAGAAAAATATGAAGAGCATTTGTATGAGCGCGATGAAGGTGATAAATGGCGAAA
CAAAAAGTTTGAATTGGGTTTGGAGTTTCCCAATCTTCCTTATTATATTGATGGTGATGTTAAATTAACA
CAGTCTATGGCCATCATACGTTATATAGCTGACAAGCACAACATGTTGGGTGGTTGTCCAAAAGAGCGTG
CAGAGATTTCAATGCTTGAAGGAGCGGTTTTGGATATTAGATACGGTGTTTCGAGAATTGCATATAGTAA
AGACTTTGAAACTCTCAAAGTTGATTTTCTTAGCAAGCTACCTGAAATGCTGAAAATGTTCGAAGATCGT
TTATGTCATAAAACATATTTAAATGGTGATCATGTAACCCATCCTGACTTCATGTTGTATGACGCTCTTG
ATGTTGTTTTATACATGGACCCAATGTGCCTGGATGCGTTCCCAAAATTAGTTTGTTTTAAAAAACGTAT
TGAAGCTATCCCACAAATTGATAAGTACTTGAAATCCAGCAAGTATATAGCATGGCCTTTGCAGGGCTGG
CAAGCCACGTTTGGTGGTGGCGACCATCCTCCAAAATCGGATCTGGAAGTTCTGTTCCAGGGGCCCCTGG
GATCCATGGGTAACTGCCTCACCACACAGAAGGGCGAACCCGACAAGCCCGCAGATCGAATCAAGCTGGA
CGACCCGCCCACCATCGGAGTCGGAGTGGGCGTGCCACAAATCCCCATGCCCTCACACGCCGGACAGCCA
CCGGAGCAGATACGTCCGGTTCCCCAGATCCCGGAGAGCGAAACGGCAGGTGCCAACGCCAAGATTTTTG
TCGCCCTCTACGACTACGACGCCCGCACCGACGAGGATTTGAGCTTCCGCAAGGGAGAGCACTTGGAGAT
ACTGAATGACACGCAGGGTGACTGGTGGCTGGCGCGGAGCAAGAAGACACGTTCGGAAGGCTACATTCCA
TCCAATTATGTGGCCAAGTTGAAATCAATCGAAGCAGAACCCTGGTACTTCCGCAAAATCAAACGCATTG
AGGCTGAGAAAAAACTTCTACTGCCAGAGAACGAGCACGGTGCATTTTTAATTCGCGATTCCGAAAGCCG
TCACAACGACTACTCGCTATCAGTGCGCGATGGCGATACGGTTAAGCATTATCGCATCAGACAATTGGAC
GAAGGCGGCTTCTTCATCGCCAGGCGCACGACATTCAGAACCCTTCAGGAGCTGGTGGAACACTATTCGA
AGGACTCTGATGGCCTATGCGTCAACCTCTGCAAGCCGTGTGTCCAGATCGAGAAGCCTGTAACTGAGGG
GCTTTCGCACCGCACTCGCGATCAGTGGGAGATCGACAGAACATCCTTGAAATTCGTGCGCAAACTGGGC
TCCGGACAGTTTGGCGATGTCTGGGAGGGATTGTGGAACAACACAACACCTGTGGCAATTAAAACTCTGA
AATCTGGCACAATGGACCCCAAGGATTTCTTAGCGGAAGCCCAGATCATGAAGAAACTGCGCCACACCAA
GCTTATACAGTTGTACGCTGTCTGCACTGTTGAGGAGCCTATCTATATTATCACAGAGTTAATGAAGCAC
GGTTCACTGTTGGAATATCTCCAAGCCATTGCAGGCAAGGGTCGTAGCCTTAAAATGCAAACTCTGATTG
ATATGGCAGCGCAAATAGCTGCTGGCATGGCTTACTTGGAGTCCCAGAATTATATTCATAGGGATTTAGC
GGCGCGCAATGTACTGGTAGGCGATGGAAACATCGTCAAAATCGCCGACTTTGGTTTAGCTAGGCTCATC
AAGGAGGACGAATACGAGGCGCGGGTAGGCGCCAGATTTCCCATAAAATGGACCGCTCCAGAGGCTGCTA
ACTACAGCAAATTCTCAATAAAATCGGATGTTTGGAGCTTTGGCATTCTTCTCACAGAACTGGTCACCTA
CGGACGCATACCATATCCAGGCATGACCAACGCTGAGGTGCTAACGCAAGTGGAGCACGGCTATCGAATG
CCGCAACCTCCCAACTGCGAGCCGCGCCTGTATGAGATTATGCTGGAATGTTGGCACAAGGACCCCATGC
GCAGACCCACGTTTGAGACGCTACAATGGAAACTGGAAGACTTCTATACATCTGATCAGAGCGACTACAA
AGAGGCGCAGGCCTACTGAGCGGCCGCATCGTGACTGACTGACGATCTGCCTCGCGCGTTTCGGTGATGA
CGGTGAAAACCTCTGACACATGCAGCTCCCGGAGACGGTCACAGCTTGTCTGTAAGCGGATGCCGGGAGC
AGACAAGCCCGTCAGGGCGCGTCAGCGGGTGTTGGCGGGTGTCGGGGCGCAGCCATGACCCAGTCACGTA
GCGATAGCGGAGTGTATAATTCTTGAAGACGAAAGGGCCTCGTGATACGCCTATTTTTATAGGTTAATGT
CATGATAATAATGGTTTCTTAGACGTCAGGTGGCACTTTTCGGGGAAATGTGCGCGGAACCCCTATTTGT
TTATTTTTCTAAATACATTCAAATATGTATCCGCTCATGAGACAATAACCCTGATAAATGCTTCAATAAT
ATTGAAAAAGGAAGAGTATGAGTATTCAACATTTCCGTGTCGCCCTTATTCCCTTTTTTGCGGCATTTTG
CCTTCCTGTTTTTGCTCACCCAGAAACGCTGGTGAAAGTAAAAGATGCTGAAGATCAGTTGGGTGCACGA
GTGGGTTACATCGAACTGGATCTCAACAGCGGTAAGATCCTTGAGAGTTTTCGCCCCGAAGAACGTTTTC
CAATGATGAGCACTTTTAAAGTTCTGCTATGTGGCGCGGTATTATCCCGTGTTGACGCCGGGCAAGAGCA
ACTCGGTCGCCGCATACACTATTCTCAGAATGACTTGGTTGAGTACTCACCAGTCACAGAAAAGCATCTT
ACGGATGGCATGACAGTAAGAGAATTATGCAGTGCTGCCATAACCATGAGTGATAACACTGCGGCCAACT
TACTTCTGACAACGATCGGAGGACCGAAGGAGCTAACCGCTTTTTTGCACAACATGGGGGATCATGTAAC
TCGCCTTGATCGTTGGGAACCGGAGCTGAATGAAGCCATACCAAACGACGAGCGTGACACCACGATGCCT
GCAGCAATGGCAACAACGTTGCGCAAACTATTAACTGGCGAACTACTTACTCTAGCTTCCCGGCAACAAT
TAATAGACTGGATGGAGGCGGATAAAGTTGCAGGACCACTTCTGCGCTCGGCCCTTCCGGCTGGCTGGTT
TATTGCTGATAAATCTGGAGCCGGTGAGCGTGGGTCTCGCGGTATCATTGCAGCACTGGGGCCAGATGGT
AAGCCCTCCCGTATCGTAGTTATCTACACGACGGGGAGTCAGGCAACTATGGATGAACGAAATAGACAGA
TCGCTGAGATAGGTGCCTCACTGATTAAGCATTGGTAACTGTCAGACCAAGTTTACTCATATATACTTTA
GATTG
